>Addgene plasmid #89293 | pBMN GBRP | addgene full sequence | sequence record 174902 | Addgene NGS Result
CTGAATATGGGCCAAACAGGATATCTGTGGTAAGCAGTTCCTGCCCCGGCTCAGGGCCAAGAACAGATGG
AACAGCTGAATATGGGCCAAACAGGATATCTGTGGTAAGCAGTTCCTGCCCCGGCTCAGGGCCAAGAACA
GATGGTCCCCAGATGCGGTCCAGCCCTCAGCAGTTTCTAGAGAACCATCAGATGTTTCCAGGGTGCCCCA
AGGACCTGAAATGACCCTGTGCCTTATTTGAACTAACCAATCAGTTCGCTTCTCGCTTCTGTTCGCGCGC
TTCTGCTCCCCGAGCTCAATAAAAGAGCCCACAACCCCTCACTCGGCGCGCCAGTCCTCCGATTGACTGA
GTCGCCCGGGTACCCGTGTATCCAATAAACCCTCTTGCAGTTGCATCCGACTTGTGGTCTCGCTGTTCCT
TGGGAGGGTCTCCTCTGAGTGATTGACTACCCGTCAGCGGGGGTCTTTCATTTGGGGGCTCGTCCGGGAT
CGGGAGACCCCTGCCCAGGGACCACCGACCCACCACCGGGAGGTAAGCTGGCCAGCAACTTATCTGTGTC
TGTCCGATTGTCTAGTGTCTATGACTGATTTTATGCGCCTGCGTCGGTACTAGTTAGCTAACTAGCTCTG
TATCTGGCGGACCCGTGGTGGAACTGACGAGTTCGGAACACCCGGCCGCAACCCTGGGAGACGTCCCAGG
GACTTCGGGGGCCGTTTTTGTGGCCCGACCTGAGTCCAAAAATCCCGATCGTTTTGGACTCTTTGGTGCA
CCCCCCTTAGAGGAGGGATATGTGGTTCTGGTAGGAGACGAGAACCTAAAACAGTTCCCGCCTCCGTCTG
AATTTTTGCTTTCGGTTTGGGACCGAAGCCGCGCCGCGCGTCTTGTCTGCTGCAGCATCGTTCTGTGTTG
TCTCTGTCTGACTGTGTTTCTGTATTTGTCTGAAAATATGGGCCCGGGCCAGACTGTTACCACTCCCTTA
AGTTTGACCTTAGGTCACTGGAAAGATGTCGAGCGGATCGCTCACAACCAGTCGGTAGATGTCAAGAAGA
GACGTTGGGTTACCTTCTGCTCTGCAGAATGGCCAACCTTTAACGTCGGATGGCCGCGAGACGGCACCTT
TAACCGAGACCTCATCACCCAGGTTAAGATCAAGGTCTTTTCACCTGGCCCGCATGGACACCCAGACCAG
GTCCCCTACATCGTGACCTGGGAAGCCTTGGCTTTTGACCCCCCTCCCTGGGTCAAGCCCTTTGTACACC
CTAAGCCTCCGCCTCCTCTTCCTCCATCCGCCCCGTCTCTCCCCCTTGAACCTCCTCGTTCGACCCCGCC
TCGATCCTCCCTTTATCCAGCCCTCACTCCTTCTCTAGGCGCCCCCATATGGCCATATGAGATCTTATAT
GGGGCACCCCCGCCCCTTGTAAACTTCCCTGACCCTGACATGACAAGAGTTACTAACAGCCCCTCTCTCC
AAGCTCACTTACAGGCTCTCTACTTAGTCCAGCACGAAGTCTGGAGACCTCTGGCGGCAGCCTACCAAGA
ACAACTGGACCGACCGGTGGTACCTCACCCTTACCGAGTCGGCGACACAGTGTGGGTCCGCCGACACCAG
ACTAAGAACCTAGAACCTCGCTGGAAAGGACCTTACACAGTCCTGCTGACCACCCCCACCGCCCTCAAAG
TAGACGGCATCGCAGCTTGGATACACGCCGCCCACGTGAAGGCTGCCGACCCCGGGGGTGGACCATCCTC
TAGACTGCCGGATCCACC
[351 nt withheld, positions 1769-2119]
TGAGTCGACGATAAAATAAAAGATTTTATTTAGTCTCCAGAAAAAGGGGGGAATGAAAGACCCCACCTGT
AGGTTTGGCAAGCTAGCTTAAGTAACGCCATTTTGCAAGGCATGGAAAAATACATAACTGAGAATAGAGA
AGTTCAGATCAAGGTCAGGAACAGATGGAACAGCTGAATATGGGCCAAACAGGATATCTGTGGTAAGCAG
TTCCTGCCCCGGCTCAGGGCCAAGAACAGATGGAACAGCTGAATATGGGCCAAACAGGATATCTGTGGTA
AGCAGTTCCTGCCCCGGCTCAGGGCCAAGAACAGATGGTCCCCAGATGCGGTCCAGCCCTCAGCAGTTTC
TAGAGAACCATCAGATGTTTCCAGGGTGCCCCAAGGACCTGAAATGACCCTGTGCCTTATTTGAACTAAC
CAATCAGTTCGCTTCTCGCTTCTGTTCGCGCGCTTCTGCTCCCCGAGCTCAATAAAAGAGCCCACAACCC
CTCACTCGGGGCGCCAGTCCTCCGATTGACTGAGTCGCCCGGGTACCCGTGTATCCAATAAACCCTCTTG
CAGTTGCATCCGACTTGTGGTCTCGCTGTTCCTTGGGAGGGTCTCCTCTGAGTGATTGACTACCCGTCAG
CGGGGGTCTTTCACATGCAGCATGTATCAAAATTAATTTGGTTTTTTTTCTTAAGTATTTACATTAAATG
GCCATAGTTGCATTAATGAATCGGCCAACGCGCGGGGAGAGGCGGTTTGCGTATTGGGCGCTCTTCCGCT
TCCTCGCTCACTGACTCGCTGCGCTCGGTCGTTCGGCTGCGGCGAGCGGTATCAGCTCACTCAAAGGCGG
TAATACGGTTATCCACAGAATCAGGGGATAACGCAGGAAAGAACATGTGAGCAAAAGGCCAGCAAAAGGC
CAGGAACCGTAAAAAGGCCGCGTTGCTGGCGTTTTTCCATAGGCTCCGCCCCCCTGACGAGCATCACAAA
AATCGACGCTCAAGTCAGAGGTGGCGAAACCCGACAGGACTATAAAGATACCAGGCGTTTCCCCCTGGAA
GCTCCCTCGTGCGCTCTCCTGTTCCGACCCTGCCGCTTACCGGATACCTGTCCGCCTTTCTCCCTTCGGG
AAGCGTGGCGCTTTCTCATAGCTCACGCTGTAGGTATCTCAGTTCGGTGTAGGTCGTTCGCTCCAAGCTG
GGCTGTGTGCACGAACCCCCCGTTCAGCCCGACCGCTGCGCCTTATCCGGTAACTATCGTCTTGAGTCCA
ACCCGGTAAGACACGACTTATCGCCACTGGCAGCAGCCACTGGTAACAGGATTAGCAGAGCGAGGTATGT
AGGCGGTGCTACAGAGTTCTTGAAGTGGTGGCCTAACTACGGCTACACTAGAAGAACAGTATTTGGTATC
TGCGCTCTGCTGAAGCCAGTTACCTTCGGAAAAAGAGTTGGTAGCTCTTGATCCGGCAAACAAACCACCG
CTGGTAGCGGTGGTTTTTTTGTTTGCAAGCAGCAGATTACGCGCAGAAAAAAAGGATCTCAAGAAGATCC
TTTGATCTTTTCTACGGGGTCTGACGCTCAGTGGAACGAAAACTCACGTTAAGGGATTTTGGTCATGAGA
TTATCAAAAAGGATCTTCACCTAGATCCTTTTGCGGCCGGCCGCAAATCAATCTAAAGTATATATGAGTA
AACTTGGTCTGACAGTTACCAATGCTTAATCAGTGAGGCACCTATCTCAGCGATCTGTCTATTTCGTTCA
TCCATAGTTGCCTGACTCCCCGTCGTGTAGATAACTACGATACGGGAGGGCTTACCATCTGGCCCCAGTG
CTGCAATGATACCGCGAGACCCACGCTCACCGGCTCCAGATTTATCAGCAATAAACCAGCCAGCCGGAAG
GGCCGAGCGCAGAAGTGGTCCTGCAACTTTATCCGCCTCCATCCAGTCTATTAATTGTTGCCGGGAAGCT
AGAGTAAGTAGTTCGCCAGTTAATAGTTTGCGCAACGTTGTTGCCATTGCTACAGGCATCGTGGTGTCAC
GCTCGTCGTTTGGTATGGCTTCATTCAGCTCCGGTTCCCAACGATCAAGGCGAGTTACATGATCCCCCAT
GTTGTGCAAAAAAGCGGTTAGCTCCTTCGGTCCTCCGATCGTTGTCAGAAGTAAGTTGGCCGCAGTGTTA
TCACTCATGGTTATGGCAGCACTGCATAATTCTCTTACTGTCATGCCATCCGTAAGATGCTTTTCTGTGA
CTGGTGAGTACTCAACCAAGTCATTCTGAGAATAGTGTATGCGGCGACCGAGTTGCTCTTGCCCGGCGTC
AATACGGGATAATACCGCGCCACATAGCAGAACTTTAAAAGTGCTCATCATTGGAAAACGTTCTTCGGGG
CGAAAACTCTCAAGGATCTTACCGCTGTTGAGATCCAGTTCGATGTAACCCACTCGTGCACCCAACTGAT
CTTCAGCATCTTTTACTTTCACCAGCGTTTCTGGGTGAGCAAAAACAGGAAGGCAAAATGCCGCAAAAAA
GGGAATAAGGGCGACACGGAAATGTTGAATACTCATACTCTTCCTTTTTCAATATTATTGAAGCATTTAT
CAGGGTTATTGTCTCATGAGCGGATACATATTTGAATGTATTTAGAAAAATAAACAAATAGGGGTTCCGC
GCACATTTCCCCGAAAAGTGCCACCAGCTTTGCTCTTAGGAGTTTCCTAATACATCCCAAACTCAAATAT
ATAAAGCATTTGACTTGTTCTATGCCCTAGGGGGCGGGGGGAAGCTAAGCCAGCTTTTTTTAACATTTAA
AATGTTAATTCCATTTTAAATGCACAGATGTTTTTATTTCATAAGGGTTTCAATGTGCATGAATGCTGCA
ATATTCCTGTTACCAAAGCTAGTATAAATAAAAATAGATAAACGTGGAAATTACTTAGAGTTTCTGTCAT
TAACGTTTCCTTCCTCAGTTGACAACATAAATGCGCTGCTGAGAAGCCAGTTTGCATCTGTCAGGATCAA
TTTCCCATTATGCCAGTCATATTAATTACTAGTCTATTAGTTGATTTTTATTTTTGACATATACATGTGA
AAGACCCCACCTGTAGGTTTGGCAAGCTAGCTTAAGTAACGCCATTTTGCAAGGCATGGAAAAATACATA
ACTGAGAATAGAAAAGTTCAGATCAAGGTCAGGAACAGATGGAACAG
Features (pLannotate 1.2.2; 11 found; start..end, strand, type, name):
    535..892     +  misc_feature   MMLV Ψ: packaging signal of Moloney murine leukemia virus (MMLV)
    957..1373    +  CDS            gag (truncated): truncated Moloney murine leukemia virus (MMLV) gag gene lacking the start codon
   1383..1757    +  misc_feature   pol region: Moloney murine leukemia virus (MMLV) pol region containing the splice acceptor site
   1769..2119    +  CDS            GABARAP (sequence withheld): GBRAP_HUMAN - Also known as FLC3B. Experimental evidence at protein level: Swiss-Prot protein existence level 1. Ubiquitin-like modifier that plays a role in intracellular transport of GABA(A) receptors and its interaction with the cytoskeleton (PubMed:9892355). Involved in autophagy: while LC3s are involved in elongation of the phagophore membrane, the GABARAP/GATE-16 subfamily is essential for a later stage in autophagosome maturation (PubMed:15169837, PubMed:20562859, PubMed:22948227). Through its interaction with the reticulophagy receptor TEX264, participates in the remodeling of subdomai
   2171..2292    +  LTR            3' LTR (ΔU3) (fragment): self-inactivating 3' long terminal repeat (LTR) from Moloney murine leukemia virus
   2293..2762    +  LTR            LTR: long terminal repeat from Moloney murine leukemia virus
   2828..2880    -  CDS            lacI (fragment): lac repressor; lacI; The lac repressor binds to the lac operator to inhibit transcription in E. coli. This inhibition can be relieved by adding lactose or isopropyl-β-D-thiogalactopyranoside (IPTG).
   3063..3651    -  rep_origin     ori: high-copy-number ColE1/pMB1/pBR322/pUC origin of replication
   3815..4675    -  CDS            AmpR: β-lactamase; bla; confers resistance to ampicillin, carbenicillin, and related antibiotics
   4676..4780    -  promoter       AmpR promoter: bla
   5197..472     +  LTR            LTR (across the origin): long terminal repeat from Moloney murine leukemia virus
