[The description below was written by a language model from this plasmid's Addgene catalogue record and pLannotate feature annotations shown in this document.]
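Description:
pBMN GBRP is a Moloney murine leukemia virus (MMLV)-based retroviral expression vector built on the pBMN backbone and carrying the human GABARAP coding sequence without any epitope or fluorescent tag. In bacteria it is maintained through a high-copy ColE1/pUC-type origin and selected with ampicillin via the β-lactamase gene and its native promoter. A short lacI fragment annotated near the origin appears to be a backbone remnant rather than a functional element.

The retroviral portion follows the standard MMLV layout. A 5′ LTR, which spans the numbering origin of the circular sequence, is followed by the Ψ packaging signal, a truncated gag lacking its start codon (which extends the packaging region without producing Gag protein), and a pol-derived segment containing the splice acceptor. The GABARAP open reading frame sits immediately downstream, followed by the 3′ LTR; the annotation software splits this into a short fragment matching a ΔU3 LTR and an adjacent full LTR call. No separate internal promoter, IRES, reporter or mammalian selection marker is annotated, so expression presumably depends on LTR-driven transcription, and transduced cells cannot be selected through a vector-encoded marker. Because gag, pol and env functions are absent, the plasmid must be supplied to packaging cells that provide them in trans to generate infectious particles for stable integration into target mammalian cells.

GABARAP is an Atg8-family ubiquitin-like modifier involved in autophagosome maturation. The associated publication examines LC3/GABARAP proteins in autophagosome–lysosome fusion during PINK1/Parkin mitophagy and starvation, which fits use of this construct to express untagged GABARAP in such studies, although the record does not describe specific experiments.
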