Addgene plasmid #89293: pBMN GBRP
Purpose: For expression of the mammalian Atg8 protein GABARAP without a tag
Depositing lab: Michael Lazarou. Depositing organization: Monash University. Publication: Atg8 family LC3/GABARAP proteins are crucial for autophagosome-lysosome fusion but not autophagosome formation during PINK1/Parkin mitophagy and starvation. Nguyen TN, Padman BS, Usher J, Oorschot V, Ramm G, Lazarou M. J Cell Biol. 2016 Dec 19;215(6):857-874. Epub 2016 Nov 18. 10.1083/jcb.201607039 PubMed 27864321.
Backbone
  Vector backbone: pBMN
  Vector type: Mammalian Expression, Retroviral
Growth in bacteria
  Bacterial resistance: Ampicillin, 100 μg/mL
  Growth temperature: 37°C
  Growth strain: NEB Stable
  Copy number: High Copy
Gene/Insert
  Gene/Insert name: GABARAP (alt names: MM46; ATG8A)
  Species: H. sapiens (human)
  Entrez Gene: GABARAP (a.k.a. ATG8A, GABARAP-a, MM46)
  Cloning method: Gibson Cloning
  Sequencing primers: 5′ pBMN 5'
Terms and licenses: Academic/Nonprofit Terms; Industry Terms: Not Available to Industry
How to cite: pBMN GBRP was a gift from Michael Lazarou (Addgene plasmid # 89293 ; http://n2t.net/addgene:89293 ; RRID:Addgene_89293)
